Addgene plasmid #214622: pGL4_10xUAS-CMVmin-BC0385-luc2
Purpose: barcoded assay, UAS sensor for split TEV assays
Depositing lab: Michael Wehr. Depositing organization: Systasy Bioscience GmbH. Publication: Protocol for identifying properties of ERBB receptor antagonists using the barcoded ERBBprofiler assay. Popovic L, Rossner MJ, Wehr MC. STAR Protoc. 2024 Apr 16;5(2):102987. doi: 10.1016/j.xpro.2024.102987. PubMed 38635397.
Backbone
  Vector backbone: pGL4
  Vector type: Mammalian Expression, Luciferase
Growth in bacteria
  Bacterial resistance: Ampicillin, 100 μg/mL
  Growth temperature: 37°C
  Growth strain: DH5alpha
  Copy number: High Copy
Gene/Insert
  Gene/Insert name: 10x clustered UAS element with barcode 0385
  Species: Synthetic
  Cloning method: Gateway Cloning
Terms and licenses: Academic/Nonprofit Terms; Industry Terms: Not Available to Industry
How to cite: pGL4_10xUAS-CMVmin-BC0385-luc2 was a gift from Michael Wehr (Addgene plasmid # 214622 ; http://n2t.net/addgene:214622 ; RRID:Addgene_214622)
