[The description below was written by a language model from this plasmid's Addgene catalogue record and pLannotate feature annotations shown in this document.]
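Description:
pGL4_10xUAS-CMVmin-BC0385-luc2 is a 6,693 nt mammalian luciferase reporter plasmid built on a pGL4 backbone. It serves as a Gal4-responsive (UAS) sensor in barcoded split-TEV assays. In bacteria it replicates from a high-copy ColE1/pUC-type origin and is selected with ampicillin through the AmpR β-lactamase gene. An SV40 enhancer/early promoter drives a hygromycin B phosphotransferase cassette with a synthetic poly(A) signal, which would allow selection in mammalian cells. Upstream of the reporter region, a synthetic poly(A) signal and an RNA polymerase II transcriptional pause site are annotated. These elements are commonly placed there to limit read-through transcription from the backbone and so lower background.

The sensor cassette was assembled by Gateway cloning, and the attB1, attB4, attB3 and attB2 sites mark the junctions between its modules. The first module is the synthetic cluster of ten UAS elements, which the automated annotation detects only as several partial Gal4-binding-site matches. It is followed by a minimal CMV promoter, which should have little activity unless a Gal4-DNA-binding-domain transactivator is bound to the UAS sites. Between attB3 and attB2 lies a short segment flanked by T3 and T7 promoter sequences. This is presumably where barcode 0385 sits, although the feature table does not annotate the barcode itself. Downstream is firefly luc2 fused to hCL1 and hPEST degradation sequences, giving a destabilised luciferase that tracks changes in transcription more closely, and the unit ends in an SV40 poly(A) signal.

In a split-TEV assay, a protein interaction reconstitutes TEV protease, which releases a Gal4-based transcription factor that activates this sensor. Output can be read as luminescence or as barcode-containing transcripts, so many assays can be multiplexed, as in the associated ERBB receptor antagonist profiling work.
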