Features (pLannotate 1.2.2; 25 found; start..end, strand, type, name):
     47..71      +  protein_bind   attB1: mutant version of attB; recombination site for the Gateway® BP reaction BP Clonase™
    101..119     +  protein_bind   5X UAS (fragment): five tandem copies of the "ScaI site" 17-mer CGGAGTACTGTCCTCCG, an upstream activating sequence (UAS) that efficiently binds yeast Gal4 (Webster et al., 1988; Pfeiffer et al., 2010) GAL4
    187..204     +  protein_bind   5X UAS (fragment): five tandem copies of the "ScaI site" 17-mer CGGAGTACTGTCCTCCG, an upstream activating sequence (UAS) that efficiently binds yeast Gal4 (Webster et al., 1988; Pfeiffer et al., 2010) GAL4
    235..253     +  protein_bind   5X UAS (fragment): five tandem copies of the "ScaI site" 17-mer CGGAGTACTGTCCTCCG, an upstream activating sequence (UAS) that efficiently binds yeast Gal4 (Webster et al., 1988; Pfeiffer et al., 2010) GAL4
    321..338     +  protein_bind   5X UAS (fragment): five tandem copies of the "ScaI site" 17-mer CGGAGTACTGTCCTCCG, an upstream activating sequence (UAS) that efficiently binds yeast Gal4 (Webster et al., 1988; Pfeiffer et al., 2010) GAL4
    358..378     -  protein_bind   attB4: mutant version of attB; core recombination site for the Gateway® BP reaction BP Clonase™
    394..431     +  promoter       minimal CMV promoter: human cytomegalovirus (CMV) immediate early promoter
    514..534     +  protein_bind   attB3: mutant version of attB; core recombination site for the Gateway® BP reaction BP Clonase™
    561..579     +  promoter       T3 promoter: promoter for bacteriophage T3 RNA polymerase
    643..661     -  promoter       T7 promoter: promoter for bacteriophage T7 RNA polymerase
    688..708     -  protein_bind   attB2: mutant version of attB; core recombination site for the Gateway® BP reaction BP Clonase™
    773..2425    +  CDS            luciferase: firefly luciferase synthetic luc2 version of the luciferase gene
   2429..2476    +  CDS            hCL1: non-ORF yeast peptide conferring ubiquitin-dependent degradation human codon-optimized
   2483..2599    +  CDS            hPEST: PEST degradation sequence from mouse ornithine decarboxylase human codon-optimized
   2648..2769    -  polyA_signal   SV40 poly(A) signal: SV40 polyadenylation signal
   2795..2926    -  CDS            LT_SV40 (fragment): Experimental evidence at protein level: Swiss-Prot protein existence level 1. Isoform 17kT antigen targets host RBL2 for degradation and promotes cell proliferation. Transactivates host cyclin A promoter through its J domain. From Simian virus 40 (SV40).
   2963..3320    +  promoter       SV40 promoter: SV40 enhancer and early promoter
   3351..4388    +  CDS            HygR: hygromycin B phosphotransferase confers resistance to hygromycin
   4412..4460    +  polyA_signal   poly(A) signal: synthetic polyadenylation signal
   4476..4607    +  CDS            TcR (fragment): tetracycline efflux protein; tet; confers resistance to tetracycline
   4787..5375    -  rep_origin     ori: high-copy-number ColE1/pMB1/pBR322/pUC origin of replication
   5575..6435    -  CDS            AmpR: β-lactamase confers resistance to ampicillin, carbenicillin, and related antibiotics
   6436..6477    -  promoter       AmpR promoter (fragment): bla
   6540..6588    +  polyA_signal   poly(A) signal: synthetic polyadenylation signal
   6602..6693    +  misc_feature   pause site: RNA polymerase II transcriptional pause signal from the human α2 globin gene
>Addgene plasmid #214622 | pGL4_10xUAS-CMVmin-BC0385-luc2 | addgene full sequence | sequence record 426596 | Addgene NGS Result
GGCCTAACTGGCCGGTACCTGAGCTCGCTAGCCTCGAGGATATCAAACAAGTTTGTACAAAAAAGCAGGC
TCCCTAACTGGCCGGTACCGAGTTTCTAGACGGAGTACTGTCCTCCGAGCGGAGTACTGTCCTCCGACTC
GAGCGGAGTACTGTCCTCCGATCGGAGTACTGTCCTCCGCGAATTCCGGAGTACTGTCCTCCGAAGACGC
TAGTGCCGGTACCGAGTTTCTAGACGGAGTACTGTCCTCCGAGCGGAGTACTGTCCTCCGACTCGAGCGG
AGTACTGTCCTCCGATCGGAGTACTGTCCTCCGCGAATTCCGGAGTACTGTCCTCCGAAGACGCTAGCGG
GGGGCTACAACTTTTCTATACAAAGTTGCGGTACCCGGGTCGAGTAGGCGTGTACGGTGGGAGGCCTATA
TAAGCAGAGCTCGTTTAGTGAACCGTCAGATCGCCTGGAGACGCCATCCACGCTGTTTTGACCTCCATAG
AAGACACCGGGACCGATCCAGCCCAACTTTGTATAATAAAGTTGAGCTAGTTGCTAAGTCTGCCGAGTAG
AATTAACCCTCACTAAAGGGTAGGTGACACTATATCAACATTACTACATCAAAAGTGGGTGTCAAAACAT
CTTTACATACATCCTATAGTGAGTCGTATTAGTAGACGCGAGTCAATGCATGTACGACAGCTTTCTTGTA
CAAAGTGGTTCGATATCAAGATCTGGCCTCGGCGGCCAAGCTTGGCAATCCGGTACTGTTGGTAAAGCCA
CCATGGAAGATGCCAAAAACATTAAGAAGGGCCCAGCGCCATTCTACCCACTCGAAGACGGGACCGCCGG
CGAGCAGCTGCACAAAGCCATGAAGCGCTACGCCCTGGTGCCCGGCACCATCGCCTTTACCGACGCACAT
ATCGAGGTGGACATTACCTACGCCGAGTACTTCGAGATGAGCGTTCGGCTGGCAGAAGCTATGAAGCGCT
ATGGGCTGAATACAAACCATCGGATCGTGGTGTGCAGCGAGAATAGCTTGCAGTTCTTCATGCCCGTGTT
GGGTGCCCTGTTCATCGGTGTGGCTGTGGCCCCAGCTAACGACATCTACAACGAGCGCGAGCTGCTGAAC
AGCATGGGCATCAGCCAGCCCACCGTCGTATTCGTGAGCAAGAAAGGGCTGCAAAAGATCCTCAACGTGC
AAAAGAAGCTACCGATCATACAAAAGATCATCATCATGGATAGCAAGACCGACTACCAGGGCTTCCAAAG
CATGTACACCTTCGTGACTTCCCATTTGCCACCCGGCTTCAACGAGTACGACTTCGTGCCCGAGAGCTTC
GACCGGGACAAAACCATCGCCCTGATCATGAACAGTAGTGGCAGTACCGGATTGCCCAAGGGCGTAGCCC
TACCGCACCGCACCGCTTGTGTCCGATTCAGTCATGCCCGCGACCCCATCTTCGGCAACCAGATCATCCC
CGACACCGCTATCCTCAGCGTGGTGCCATTTCACCACGGCTTCGGCATGTTCACCACGCTGGGCTACTTG
ATCTGCGGCTTTCGGGTCGTGCTCATGTACCGCTTCGAGGAGGAGCTATTCTTGCGCAGCTTGCAAGACT
ATAAGATTCAATCTGCCCTGCTGGTGCCCACACTATTTAGCTTCTTCGCTAAGAGCACTCTCATCGACAA
GTACGACCTAAGCAACTTGCACGAGATCGCCAGCGGCGGGGCGCCGCTCAGCAAGGAGGTAGGTGAGGCC
GTGGCCAAACGCTTCCACCTACCAGGCATCCGCCAGGGCTACGGCCTGACAGAAACAACCAGCGCCATTC
TGATCACCCCCGAAGGGGACGACAAGCCTGGCGCAGTAGGCAAGGTGGTGCCCTTCTTCGAGGCTAAGGT
GGTGGACTTGGACACCGGTAAGACACTGGGTGTGAACCAGCGCGGCGAGCTGTGCGTCCGTGGCCCCATG
ATCATGAGCGGCTACGTTAACAACCCCGAGGCTACAAACGCTCTCATCGACAAGGACGGCTGGCTGCACA
GCGGCGACATCGCCTACTGGGACGAGGACGAGCACTTCTTCATCGTGGACCGGCTGAAGAGCCTGATCAA
ATACAAGGGCTACCAGGTAGCCCCAGCCGAACTGGAGAGCATCCTGCTGCAACACCCCAACATCTTCGAC
GCCGGGGTCGCCGGCCTGCCCGACGACGATGCCGGCGAGCTGCCCGCCGCAGTCGTCGTGCTGGAACACG
GTAAAACCATGACCGAGAAGGAGATCGTGGACTATGTGGCCAGCCAGGTTACAACCGCCAAGAAGCTGCG
CGGTGGTGTTGTGTTCGTGGACGAGGTGCCTAAAGGACTGACCGGCAAGTTGGACGCCCGCAAGATCCGC
GAGATTCTCATTAAGGCCAAGAAGGGCGGCAAGATCGCCGTGTAATCTGCTTGCAAGAACTGGTTCAGTA
GCTTAAGCCACTTTGTGATCCACCTTAACAGCCACGGCTTCCCTCCCGAGGTGGAGGAGCAGGCCGCCGG
CACCCTGCCCATGAGCTGCGCCCAGGAGAGCGGCATGGATAGACACCCTGCTGCTTGCGCCAGCGCCAGG
ATCAACGTCTAACTGCAGTCTAGAGTCGGGGCGGCCGGCCGCTTCGAGCAGACATGATAAGATACATTGA
TGAGTTTGGACAAACCACAACTAGAATGCAGTGAAAAAAATGCTTTATTTGTGAAATTTGTGATGCTATT
GCTTTATTTGTAACCATTATAAGCTGCAATAAACAAGTTAACAACAACAATTGCATTCATTTTATGTTTC
AGGTTCAGGGGGAGGTGTGGGAGGTTTTTTAAAGCAAGTAAAACCTCTACAAATGTGGTAAAATCGATAA
GGATCCGTTTGCGTATTGGGCGCTCTTCCGCTGATCTGCGCAGCACCATGGCCTGAAATAACCTCTGAAA
GAGGAACTTGGTTAGCTACCTTCTGAGGCGGAAAGAACCAGCTGTGGAATGTGTGTCAGTTAGGGTGTGG
AAAGTCCCCAGGCTCCCCAGCAGGCAGAAGTATGCAAAGCATGCATCTCAATTAGTCAGCAACCAGGTGT
GGAAAGTCCCCAGGCTCCCCAGCAGGCAGAAGTATGCAAAGCATGCATCTCAATTAGTCAGCAACCATAG
TCCCGCCCCTAACTCCGCCCATCCCGCCCCTAACTCCGCCCAGTTCCGCCCATTCTCCGCCCCATGGCTG
ACTAATTTTTTTTATTTATGCAGAGGCCGAGGCCGCCTCTGCCTCTGAGCTATTCCAGAAGTAGTGAGGA
GGCTTTTTTGGAGGCCTAGGCTTTTGCAAAAAGCTCGATTCTTCTGACACTAGCGCCACCATGAAGAAGC
CCGAACTCACCGCTACCAGCGTTGAAAAATTTCTCATCGAGAAGTTCGACAGTGTGAGCGACCTGATGCA
GTTGTCGGAGGGCGAAGAGAGCCGAGCCTTCAGCTTCGATGTCGGCGGACGCGGCTATGTACTGCGGGTG
AATAGCTGCGCTGATGGCTTCTACAAAGACCGCTACGTGTACCGCCACTTCGCCAGCGCTGCACTACCCA
TCCCCGAAGTGTTGGACATCGGCGAGTTCAGCGAGAGCCTGACATACTGCATCAGTAGACGCGCCCAAGG
CGTTACTCTCCAAGACCTCCCCGAAACAGAGCTGCCTGCTGTGTTACAGCCTGTCGCCGAAGCTATGGAT
GCTATTGCCGCCGCCGACCTCAGTCAAACCAGCGGCTTCGGCCCATTCGGGCCCCAAGGCATCGGCCAGT
ACACAACCTGGCGGGATTTCATTTGCGCCATTGCTGATCCCCATGTCTACCACTGGCAGACCGTGATGGA
CGACACCGTGTCCGCCAGCGTAGCTCAAGCCCTGGACGAACTGATGCTGTGGGCCGAAGACTGTCCCGAG
GTGCGCCACCTCGTCCATGCCGACTTCGGCAGCAACAACGTCCTGACCGACAACGGCCGCATCACCGCCG
TAATCGACTGGTCCGAAGCTATGTTCGGGGACAGTCAGTACGAGGTGGCCAACATCTTCTTCTGGCGGCC
CTGGCTGGCTTGCATGGAGCAGCAGACTCGCTACTTCGAGCGCCGGCATCCCGAGCTGGCCGGCAGCCCT
CGTCTGCGAGCCTACATGCTGCGCATCGGCCTGGATCAGCTCTACCAGAGCCTCGTGGACGGCAACTTCG
ACGATGCTGCCTGGGCTCAAGGCCGCTGCGATGCCATCGTCCGCAGCGGGGCCGGCACCGTCGGTCGCAC
ACAAATCGCTCGCCGGAGCGCAGCCGTATGGACCGACGGCTGCGTCGAGGTGCTGGCCGACAGCGGCAAC
CGCCGGCCCAGTACACGACCGCGCGCTAAGGAGGTAGGTCGAGTTTAAACTCTAGAACCGGTCATGGCCG
CAATAAAATATCTTTATTTTCATTACATCTGTGTGTTGGTTTTTTGTGTGTTCGAACTAGATGCTGTCGA
CCGATGCCCTTGAGAGCCTTCAACCCAGTCAGCTCCTTCCGGTGGGCGCGGGGCATGACTATCGTCGCCG
CACTTATGACTGTCTTCTTTATCATGCAACTCGTAGGACAGGTGCCGGCAGCGCTCTTCCGCTTCCTCGC
TCACTGACTCGCTGCGCTCGGTCGTTCGGCTGCGGCGAGCGGTATCAGCTCACTCAAAGGCGGTAATACG
GTTATCCACAGAATCAGGGGATAACGCAGGAAAGAACATGTGAGCAAAAGGCCAGCAAAAGGCCAGGAAC
CGTAAAAAGGCCGCGTTGCTGGCGTTTTTCCATAGGCTCCGCCCCCCTGACGAGCATCACAAAAATCGAC
GCTCAAGTCAGAGGTGGCGAAACCCGACAGGACTATAAAGATACCAGGCGTTTCCCCCTGGAAGCTCCCT
CGTGCGCTCTCCTGTTCCGACCCTGCCGCTTACCGGATACCTGTCCGCCTTTCTCCCTTCGGGAAGCGTG
GCGCTTTCTCATAGCTCACGCTGTAGGTATCTCAGTTCGGTGTAGGTCGTTCGCTCCAAGCTGGGCTGTG
TGCACGAACCCCCCGTTCAGCCCGACCGCTGCGCCTTATCCGGTAACTATCGTCTTGAGTCCAACCCGGT
AAGACACGACTTATCGCCACTGGCAGCAGCCACTGGTAACAGGATTAGCAGAGCGAGGTATGTAGGCGGT
GCTACAGAGTTCTTGAAGTGGTGGCCTAACTACGGCTACACTAGAAGAACAGTATTTGGTATCTGCGCTC
TGCTGAAGCCAGTTACCTTCGGAAAAAGAGTTGGTAGCTCTTGATCCGGCAAACAAACCACCGCTGGTAG
CGGTGGTTTTTTTGTTTGCAAGCAGCAGATTACGCGCAGAAAAAAAGGATCTCAAGAAGATCCTTTGATC
TTTTCTACGGGGTCTGACGCTCAGTGGAACGAAAACTCACGTTAAGGGATTTTGGTCATGAGATTATCAA
AAAGGATCTTCACCTAGATCCTTTTAAATTAAAAATGAAGTTTTAAATCAATCTAAAGTATATATGAGTA
AACTTGGTCTGACAGCGGCCGCAAATGCTAAACCACTGCAGTGGTTACCAGTGCTTGATCAGTGAGGCAC
CGATCTCAGCGATCTGCCTATTTCGTTCGTCCATAGTGGCCTGACTCCCCGTCGTGTAGATCACTACGAT
TCGTGAGGGCTTACCATCAGGCCCCAGCGCAGCAATGATGCCGCGAGAGCCGCGTTCACCGGCCCCCGAT
TTGTCAGCAATGAACCAGCCAGCAGGGAGGGCCGAGCGAAGAAGTGGTCCTGCTACTTTGTCCGCCTCCA
TCCAGTCTATGAGCTGCTGTCGTGATGCTAGAGTAAGAAGTTCGCCAGTGAGTAGTTTCCGAAGAGTTGT
GGCCATTGCTACTGGCATCGTGGTATCACGCTCGTCGTTCGGTATGGCTTCGTTCAACTCTGGTTCCCAG
CGGTCAAGCCGGGTCACATGATCACCCATATTATGAAGAAATGCAGTCAGCTCCTTAGGGCCTCCGATCG
TTGTCAGAAGTAAGTTGGCCGCGGTGTTGTCGCTCATGGTAATGGCAGCACTACACAATTCTCTTACCGT
CATGCCATCCGTAAGATGCTTTTCCGTGACCGGCGAGTACTCAACCAAGTCGTTTTGTGAGTAGTGTATA
CGGCGACCAAGCTGCTCTTGCCCGGCGTCTATACGGGACAACACCGCGCCACATAGCAGTACTTTGAAAG
TGCTCATCATCGGGAATCGTTCTTCGGGGCGGAAAGACTCAAGGATCTTGCCGCTATTGAGATCCAGTTC
GATATAGCCCACTCTTGCACCCAGTTGATCTTCAGCATCTTTTACTTTCACCAGCGTTTCGGGGTGTGCA
AAAACAGGCAAGCAAAATGCCGCAAAGAAGGGAATGAGTGCGACACGAAAATGTTGGATGCTCATACTCG
TCCTTTTTCAATATTATTGAAGCATTTATCAGGGTTACTAGTACGTCTCTCAAGGATAAGTAAGTAATAT
TAAGGTACGGGAGGTATTGGACAGGCCGCAATAAAATATCTTTATTTTCATTACATCTGTGTGTTGGTTT
TTTGTGTGAATCGATAGTACTAACATACGCTCTCCATCAAAACAAAACGAAACAAAACAAACTAGCAAAA
TAGGCTGTCCCCAGTGCAAGTGCAGGTGCCAGAACATTTCTCT
